Addgene plasmid #201726: pJet1.2-tHe-Tub3
Purpose: Tardigrade (Hypsibius exemplaris) gamma-tubulin Tub3
Depositing lab: Stanislav Vinopal. Depositing organization: Jan Evangelista Purkyne University in Usti nad Labem. Publication: Phylogenetic and functional characterization of water bears (Tardigrada) tubulins. Novotna Floriancicova K, Baltzis A, Smejkal J, Czernekova M, Kaczmarek L, Maly J, Notredame C, Vinopal S. Sci Rep. 2023 Mar 30;13(1):5194. doi: 10.1038/s41598-023-31992-z. PubMed 36997657.
Backbone
  Vector backbone: pJet1.2
  Backbone manufacturer: Thermo Fischer Scientific
  Backbone size w/o insert (bp): 2974
  Total vector size (bp): 4393
Growth in bacteria
  Bacterial resistance: Ampicillin, 100 μg/mL
  Growth temperature: 37°C
  Growth strain: DH5alpha
  Copy number: High Copy
Gene/Insert
  Gene/Insert name: Tub3
  Species: Hypsibius exemplaris
  Insert size (bp): 1383
  GenBank ID: OQ134936
  Cloning method: TOPO Cloning
  Sequencing primers: 5′ pJET1.2 Forward Sequencing Primer (5'-CGACTCACTATAGGGAGAGCGGC-3'); 3′ pJET1.2 Reverse Sequencing Primer (5'-AAGAACATCGATTTTCCATGGCAG-3')
Terms and licenses: Academic/Nonprofit Terms; Industry Terms: Not Available to Industry
How to cite: pJet1.2-tHe-Tub3 was a gift from Stanislav Vinopal (Addgene plasmid # 201726 ; http://n2t.net/addgene:201726 ; RRID:Addgene_201726)
