[The description below was written by a language model from this plasmid's Addgene catalogue record and pLannotate feature annotations shown in this document.]
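Description:
pJet1.2-tHe-Tub3 is a bacterial cloning plasmid that carries the coding sequence of Tub3, a gamma-tubulin from the tardigrade Hypsibius exemplaris, in the commercial pJET1.2 PCR-cloning backbone. The whole construct is about 4.4 kb, of which the insert accounts for roughly 1.4 kb. It is maintained in E. coli at high copy number through a ColE1/pUC-type origin of replication. Selection is with ampicillin, provided by a β-lactamase gene expressed from its own bla promoter.

In the feature table the insert is labelled as human TUBG1. This is a homology-based call by the automated annotation tool and reflects how strongly gamma-tubulin is conserved. The catalogue entry identifies the gene as the tardigrade Tub3. A T7 promoter sits just upstream of the insert in the same orientation, so the sequence could in principle be transcribed by T7 RNA polymerase, for example in vitro. No eukaryotic promoter, epitope tag, fluorescent reporter or terminator is annotated, so the plasmid does not appear to be designed for expression in animal cells. On the opposite strand, downstream of the insert, are a lac UV5 promoter, a CAP binding site and a short lacI fragment. These are backbone elements; in pJET1.2 the lac UV5 promoter normally drives a lethal gene that is disrupted by insertion, giving positive selection for recombinants, though that gene is not itself annotated here.

The record gives no purpose beyond naming the gene. The plasmid most plausibly serves as a sequence-verified source clone, used as a template for subcloning or amplifying Tub3 in phylogenetic and functional studies of tardigrade tubulins.
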