Features (pLannotate 1.2.2; 8 found; start..end, strand, type, name):
    305..323     +  promoter       T7 promoter: promoter for bacteriophage T7 RNA polymerase
    372..1721    +  CDS            TUBG1: TBG1_HUMAN - Also known as TUBG. Experimental evidence at protein level: Swiss-Prot protein existence level 1. Tubulin is the major constituent of microtubules. The gamma chain is found at microtubule organizing centers (MTOC) such as the spindle poles or the centrosome. Pericentriolar matrix component that regulates alpha/beta chain minus-end nucleation, centrosome duplication and spindle formation. From Homo sapiens (Human).
   2225..2255    -  promoter       lac UV5 promoter: E. coli lac promoter with an "up" mutation
   2270..2291    -  protein_bind   CAP binding site: CAP binding activates transcription in the presence of cAMP. E. coli catabolite activator protein
   2316..2399    -  CDS            lacI (fragment): lac repressor; lacI; The lac repressor binds to the lac operator to inhibit transcription in E. coli. This inhibition can be relieved by adding lactose or isopropyl-β-D-thiogalactopyranoside (IPTG).
   2582..3170    -  rep_origin     ori: high-copy-number ColE1/pMB1/pBR322/pUC origin of replication
   3341..4201    -  CDS            AmpR: β-lactamase; bla; confers resistance to ampicillin, carbenicillin, and related antibiotics
   4202..4306    -  promoter       AmpR promoter: bla
>Addgene plasmid #201726 | pJet1.2-tHe-Tub3 | addgene full sequence | sequence record 399737 | Addgene NGS Result
GCCCCTGCAGCCGAATTATATTATTTTTGCCAAATAATTTTTAACAAAAGCTCTGAAGTCTTCTTCATTT
AAATTCTTAGATGATACTTCATCTGGAAAATTGTCCCAATTAGTAGCATCACGCTGTGAGTAAGTTCTAA
ACCATTTTTTTATTGTTGTATTATCTCTAATCTTACTACTCGATGAGTTTTCGGTATTATCTCTATTTTT
AACTTGGAGCAGGTTCCATTCATTGTTTTTTTCATCATAGTGAATAAAATCAACTGCTTTAACACTTGTG
CCTGAACACCATATCCATCCGGCGTAATACGACTCACTATAGGGAGAGCGGCCGCCAGATCTTCCGGATG
GCTCGAGTTTTTCAGCAAGATATGCCTCGCTCCATCATCTCCCTGCAGCTCGGCCAGTGCGGCAACCAGG
TCGGCATGGAATTCTGGAAGAAATTGTGCATGGAGCATGGCATCGAGAGCAACGGCCAGCTGAAGAATTC
CGGCGCGGAGGGCGACTTTCGGGATAGGAAGGATTTCTTCTTCTACCAGGCCGACGACAGCCACTACATT
CCGCGCGCCATCCTCATCGATCTCGAGCCGCGTGTGATTCAGACCATCAAGAATTCCGACTACGGCAAGC
TGTTTAATCCGGAAAACATTTATGTGTCGGAGCAGGGCGGTGGTGCGGGAAACAACTGGGCTGCAGGATT
CGGAATGGGGCAAGACGTCTCGGAGAAAGTGTTCGACATGATTGAGCGTGAAGCGGAAGGCTGCGACGGA
TTAGAGGGCTTCATTCTCAGTCACTCCATTGCCGGCGGTACCGGGTCCGGCATGGGCTCATACGTCCTGG
AGCATTTGCATGATCGTTTCCCGAAGAAGCTCATTCAGACCTTCTCCATCTTCCCCAATCAGGACGACTC
TGCCAGCGATGTGGTGGTTCAGCCGTACAACTCGATCTTGACGATGCGCCGGCTGGCGGAGAACGCCGAC
TGTGTGGTGGTGCTGGACAACACGGCGCTCAATTCGATCGCTGCAGAACGGCTGCGAATCGACCAACCGA
GCTTGACAGAGATCAACAATATGGTCTCAACGGTGATGGCCGCCAGTACGTCCACATTGCGCTATCCCGG
TTACATGTACAACAACTTTGTCGGCTTGATGGCCCCGCTCATTCCCATGCCGAAGCTCCATTTTCTCATG
GCCGGCTATGCTCCACTGACGTCGTTGGACCAGACGAGCGGTGGCATCCAGAAAACGACGGTATTTGACG
TTATGCGTCGTTTACTTCAGCCGAAGAACATGATGCTGTCCCCGGGGAAGGATGCCCTGGCTGCCGACAA
TCGCTATCTCTCCATTTTGAACATCATTCAGGGCGAAGTGGAATCTGGCGAGATTCACAAAAGCCTGATG
CGCATTAAAGAACGCAATCTGGTCAAGTTTATGGAATGGGGTCCGGCCAGCATCCATGTGGCCCAGTCGA
AGCGCTCGCCGTTTGTCGCGTCCAACCACCGCATCAGCGGACTGATGTTGGCCAACCACACCAGCGTGCA
GGGACTCTTCGACAGCATCGTCAAGCAGTACGACAAGATGAAGAAGCGCAATGCCTACTTGGATCGCTTC
ACCAATGAGAAGAATTGGGCCGGTGTGTCGGACATGGAGCAGTCGAGGGAGGTGGTGGCCAACCTGATTG
AGGAGTACAAGGCAGCCGCGAAACCGGATTACATAGACTATCTGCGGGGGAAACTGCAGAGTAAGAAGAT
GTGAAGGGATCCTTGGCTCCTTCACCCTTTACATCGTCCCATCTTTCTAGAAGATCTCCTACAATATTCT
CAGCTGCCATGGAAAATCGATGTTCTTCTTTTATTCTCTCAAGATTTTCAGGCTGTATATTAAAACTTAT
ATTAAGAACTATGCTAACCACCTCATCAGGAACCGTTGTAGGTGGCGTGGGTTTTCTTGGCAATCGACTC
TCATGAAAACTACGAGCTAAATATTCAATATGTTCCTCTTGACCAACTTTATTCTGCATTTTTTTTGAAC
GAGGTTTAGAGCAAGCTTCAGGAAACTGAGACAGGAATTTTATTAAAAATTTAAATTTTGAAGAAAGTTC
AGGGTTAATAGCATCCATTTTTTGCTTTGCAAGTTCCTCAGCATTCTTAACAAAAGACGTCTCTTTTGAC
ATGTTTAAAGTTTAAACCTCCTGTGTGAAATTATTATCCGCTCATAATTCCACACATTATACGAGCCGGA
AGCATAAAGTGTAAAGCCTGGGGTGCCTAATGAGTGAGCTAACTCACATTAATTGCGTTGCGCTCACTGC
CAATTGCTTTCCAGTCGGGAAACCTGTCGTGCCAGCTGCATTAATGAATCGGCCAACGCGCGGGGAGAGG
CGGTTTGCGTATTGGGCGCTCTTCCGCTTCCTCGCTCACTGACTCGCTGCGCTCGGTCGTTCGGCTGCGG
CGAGCGGTATCAGCTCACTCAAAGGCGGTAATACGGTTATCCACAGAATCAGGGGATAACGCAGGAAAGA
ACATGTGAGCAAAAGGCCAGCAAAAGGCCAGGAACCGTAAAAAGGCCGCGTTGCTGGCGTTTTTCCATAG
GCTCCGCCCCCCTGACGAGCATCACAAAAATCGACGCTCAAGTCAGAGGTGGCGAAACCCGACAGGACTA
TAAAGATACCAGGCGTTTCCCCCTGGAAGCTCCCTCGTGCGCTCTCCTGTTCCGACCCTGCCGCTTACCG
GATACCTGTCCGCCTTTCTCCCTTCGGGAAGCGTGGCGCTTTCTCATAGCTCACGCTGTAGGTATCTCAG
TTCGGTGTAGGTCGTTCGCTCCAAGCTGGGCTGTGTGCACGAACCCCCCGTTCAGCCCGACCGCTGCGCC
TTATCCGGTAACTATCGTCTTGAGTCCAACCCGGTAAGACACGACTTATCGCCACTGGCAGCAGCCACTG
GTAACAGGATTAGCAGAGCGAGGTATGTAGGCGGTGCTACAGAGTTCTTGAAGTGGTGGCCTAACTACGG
CTACACTAGAAGAACAGTATTTGGTATCTGCGCTCTGCTGAAGCCAGTTACCTTCGGAAAAAGAGTTGGT
AGCTCTTGATCCGGCAAACAAACCACCGCTGGTAGCGGTGGTTTTTTTGTTTGCAAGCAGCAGATTACGC
GCAGAAAAAAAGGATCTCAAGAAGATCCTTTGATCTTTTCTACGGGGTCTGACGCTCAGTGGAACGAAAA
CTCACGTTAAGGGATTTTGGTCATGAGATTATCAAAAAGGATCTTCACCTAGATCCTTTTAAATTAAAAA
TGAAGTTTTAAATCAATCTAAAGTATATATGAGTAAACTTGGTCTGACAGTTACCAATGCTTAATCAGTG
AGGCACCTATCTCAGCGATCTGTCTATTTCGTTCATCCATAGTTGCCTGACTCCCCGTCGTGTAGATAAC
TACGATACGGGAGGGCTTACCATCTGGCCCCAGTGCTGCAATGATACCGCGAGACCCACGCTCACCGGCT
CCAGATTTATCAGCAATAAACCAGCCAGCCGGAAGGGCCGAGCGCAGAAGTGGTCCTGCAACTTTATCCG
CCTCCATCCAGTCTATTAATTGTTGCCGGGAAGCTAGAGTAAGTAGTTCGCCAGTTAATAGTTTGCGCAA
CGTTGTTGCCATTGCTACAGGCATCGTGGTGTCACGCTCGTCGTTTGGTATGGCTTCATTCAGCTCCGGT
TCCCAACGATCAAGGCGAGTTACATGATCCCCCATGTTGTGCAAAAAAGCGGTTAGCTCCTTCGGTCCTC
CGATCGTTGTCAGAAGTAAGTTGGCCGCAGTGTTATCACTCATGGTTATGGCAGCACTGCATAATTCTCT
TACTGTCATGCCATCCGTAAGATGCTTTTCTGTGACTGGTGAGTACTCAACCAAGTCATTCTGAGAATAG
TGTATGCGGCGACCGAGTTGCTCTTGCCCGGCGTCAATACGGGATAATACCGCGCCACATAGCAGAACTT
TAAAAGTGCTCATCATTGGAAAACGTTCTTCGGGGCGAAAACTCTCAAGGATCTTACCGCTGTTGAGATC
CAGTTCGATGTAACCCACTCGTGCACCCAACTGATCTTCAGCATCTTTTACTTTCACCAGCGTTTCTGGG
TGAGCAAAAACAGGAAGGCAAAATGCCGCAAAAAAGGGAATAAGGGCGACACGGAAATGTTGAATACTCA
TACTCTTCCTTTTTCAATATTATTGAAGCATTTATCAGGGTTATTGTCTCATGAGCGGATACATATTTGA
ATGTATTTAGAAAAATAAACAAATAGGGGTTCCGCGCACATTTCCCCGAAAAGTGCCACCTGACGTCTAA
GAAACCATTATTATCATGACATTAACCTATAAAAATAGGCGTATCACGAGGCC
